>Addgene plasmid #219681 | K560-Halo-Strep | addgene full sequence | sequence record 435682 | Addgene NGS Result
CTGATCATAATTGACAGCAAGTTCTTCTAGGGCCTGTAAAACTTCTTTCACTTCTTCTTTAGAGGCATCA
TTTTCTGCTTGAAGGCGATTCAGCTCAGCTTGCATATTGTCTTGATCCCTTCTGGTAGATGCCAAAAGCT
CCTCCTGATCCAACATTTGCGTCTTCAGCTTCTCTACCAGTTGACTTTGCTGGTTAATTTCTTCATCCTT
GTCATCAAGCTGTTTGTATAATTTAGCAATTTCTTCTTCACACTTTCTTCTTTCAGCATCAGTAAAATTT
CCTATAACTCCAATTGCGGTTGCTGGTTTATCATTGGTAAGAGTAATATCTTTATCCACTGTGAAAGCTT
CCAAGTTGGCTTTCTCTTTGTCAAACTGTTCATCAATAGGCACCGTCTCCCCATTACGCCATCTGTTGAG
CTCATTTTCAAGCCACTGAATAGTGTTCCGCAGGATCTTATTTTTTTCTTTTTCTTTTTCATACTTCTTT
TTCCACTGTTCTGCAGTTAACTCCACATTGACACAAACTGTGTTCTTAATTGTTTTGGCCCTTTGGCCAA
ATAAGAGTGTAGATTTTGTTTCAGACTCATTGTATGATGATGGAGAGCAGCAAATTACAATAGTGGTTCT
ACAGTTGCCACCTAATGAATCTTGAAGGATTCTTGTCATTTTACTATCTCGATATGGAACATAAGTACTA
CCCTCAGCCAAAGCAGAAATAACATTTCCAAGAGCAGAAAGTGACTTGTTGATGTTTTTAGCTTCATCCA
GCACAGCACCTTCAGCTCCAGTTTTACTAACCTTTTCACTACCAGCTAAATCAACTAGATAAAGTTTTCC
ACTCAGCTTTTGTTCCGTTTGTGTGTTCTCTTGTTTGACATTAATAAGAAATATACTGTGACTCCTAGAG
CTATGTTCATTCATATTTGTAACTGCTACATGTCTGTTGGATTTTCCTTCATCTATGGTATCCATAACTT
CATCTGGACTACATACAAAACGCTCTGTGCACCCCTTTACATAGGGAACTCGGTTTTTGTCTTCATGAAC
TGAAAGGTTGGTCTTTGAAACATCTAACAGGTCCCTTATCTTATCCAAATATATTTCAAAATATGAAACC
TTAATATGAAATTCCAAATTTTCATCCATGGAGTAAATATAATTAAAAATATCTTGCACTATTCTTGGAA
TAATTCCCATGCCTTCTGGATCATGAAGTTTACCCTCCATTGTGTGTGTCTTCCCAGAGGATGTTTGGCC
GTATGCAAATATTGTTCCATTATATCCTTCAAGTACATCTTTAACAATCTTCTTTGCACAGTCATTATAC
ACTTGCTCTTGAGATGTGCTTGACTGGAACACCCGATCAAATGCATAAGGCTTGGACGCGATCACGACCG
TGTCTTCTCCCTGAAACTTGGCGATGTACTTGTCGCCGCGGTTCACTTCAGACTCGTTGAGAGGTCTGAA
GCGACACATCACTTTGATGTTGCACTCGGCCAGGTCCGCCATATGTATATCTCCTTCTTAAAGTTAAACA
AAATTATTTCTAGCCCTATAGTGAGTCGTATTAATACTCTAGCCTTAAGAGCTGTAATTGAACTGGGAGT
GGACACCTGTGGAGAGAAAGGCAAAGTGGATGTCAGTAAGACCAATAGGTGCCTATCAGAAACGCAAGAG
TCTTCTCTGTCTCGACAAGCCCAGTTTCTATTGGTCTCCTTAAACCTGTCTTGTAACCTTGATACTTACC
TGCCCAGTGCCTCACGACCAACTTCTGCAGCTTAAGTTCGAGACTGTTGTGTCAGAAGCACTGACTGCGT
TAGCAATTTAACTGTGATAAACTACCGCAATAAAGCTTCTAGTGATCTGACGGTTCACTAAACCAGCTCT
GCTTATATAGACCTCCCACCGTACACGCCTACCGCCCATTTGCGTCAACGGGGCGGGGTTATTACGACAT
TTTGGAAAGTCCCGTTGATTTTGGTGCCAAAACAAACTCCCATTGACGTCAATGGGGTGGAGACTTGGAA
ATCCCCGTGAGTCAAACCGCTATCCACGCCCATTGGTGTACTGCCAAAACCGCATCACCATGGTAATAGC
GATGACTAATACGTAGATGTACTGCCAAGTAGGAAAGTCCCGTAAGGTCATGTACTGGGCATAATGCCAG
GCGGGCCATTTACCGTCATTGACGTCAATAGGGGGCGGACTTGGCATATGATACACTTGATGTACTGCCA
AGTGGGCAGTTTACCGTAAATACTCCACCCATTGACGTCAATGGAAAGTCCCTATTGGCGTTACTATGGG
AACATACGTCATTATTGACGTCAATGGGCGGGGGTCGTTGGGCGGTCAGCCAGGCGGGCCATTTACCGTA
AGTTATGTAACGCGGAACTCCATATATGGGCTATGAACTAATGACCCCGTAATTGATTACTATTAATAAC
TAGTCAATAATCAATGCCAACATGGCGGTCATATTGGACATGAGCCAATATAAATGTACATATTATGATA
TAGATACAACGTATGCAATGGCCAATAGCCAATATTGATTTATGCTATATAACCAATGAATAATATGGCT
AATGGCCAATATTGAAGATCTCGATCCTCTACGCCGGACGCATCGTGGCCGGAGTACTGCGGTTTATCTC
GATGGCTACGAGGGCAGACAGTAAGTGGATTTACCATAATCCCTTAATTGTACGCACCGCTAAAACGCGT
TCAGCGCGATCACGGCAGCAGACAGGTAAAAATGGCAACAAACCACCCGAAAAACTGCCGCAATCGCGCC
TGATAAATTTTAACCGTATGAATACCTATGCAACCAGAGGGTACAGGCCACATTACCCCCACTTAATCCA
CTGAAGCTGCCATTTTTCATGGTTTCACCATCCCAGCGAAGGGCCATCCAGCGTGCGTTCCTGTATTTCC
GGACTATAAAAGGATCTAGGTGAAGATCCTTTTTGATAATCTCATGACCAAAATCCCTTAACGTGAGTTT
TCGTTCCACTGAGCGTCAGACCCCGTAGAAAAGATCAAAGGATCTTCTTGAAATCCTTTTTTTCTGCGCG
TAATCTGCTGCTTGCAAACAAAAAAACCACCGCTACCAGCGGTGGTTTGTTTGCCGGATCAAGAGCTACC
AACTCTTTTTCCGAAGGTAACTGGCTTCAGCAGAGCGCAGATACCAAATACTGTCCTTCTAGTGTAGCCG
TAGTTAGGCCACCACTTCAAGAACTCTGTAGCACCGCCTACATACCTCGCTCTGCTAATCCTGTTACCAG
TGGCTGCTGCCAGTGGCGATAAGTCGTGTCTTACCGGGTTGGACTCAAGACGATAGTTACCGGATAAGGC
GCAGCGGTCGGGCTGAACGGGGGGTTCGTGCACACAGCCCAGCTTGGAGCGAACGACCTACACCGAACTG
AGATACCTACAGCGTGAGCTATGAGAAAGCGCCACGCTTCCCGAAGGGAGAAAGGCGGACAGGTATCCGG
TAAGCGGCAGGGTCGGAACAGGAGAGCGCACGAGGGAGCTTCCAGGGGGAAACGCCTGGTATCTTTATAG
TCCTGTCGGGTTTCGCCACCTCTGACTTGAGCGTCGATTTTTGTGATGCTCGTCAGGGGGGCGGAGCCTA
TGGAAAAACGCCAGCAACGCGGCCTTTTTACGGTTCCTGGCCTTTTGCTGGCCTTTTGCTCACATGTTCT
TTCCTGCGTTATCCCCTGATTCTGTGGATAACCGTATTACCGCCTTTGAGTGAGCTGATACCGGTTGGGC
GTCGCTTGGTCGGTCATTTCGAATTACCAATGCTTAATCAGTGAGGCACCTATCTCAGCGATCTGTCTAT
TTCGTTCATCCATAGTTGCCTGACTCCCCGTCGTGTAGATAACTACGATACGGGAGGGCTTACCATCTGG
CCCCAGTGCTGCAATGATACCGCGAGACCCACGCTCACCGGCTCCAGATTTATCAGCAATAAACCAGCCA
GCCGGAAGGGCCGAGCGCAGAAGTGGTCCTGCAACTTTATCCGCCTCCATCCAGTCTATTAATTGTTGCC
GGGAAGCTAGAGTAAGTAGTTCGCCAGTTAATAGTTTGCGCAACGTTGTTGCCATTGCTACAGGCATCGT
GGTGTCACGCTCGTCGTTTGGTATGGCTTCATTCAGCTCCGGTTCCCAACGATCAAGGCGAGTTACATGA
TCCCCCATGTTGTGCAAAAAAGCGGTTAGCTCCTTCGGTCCTCCGATAGTTGTCAGAAGTAAGTTGGCCG
CAGTGTTATCACTCATGGTTATGGCAGCACTGCATAATTCTCTTACTGTCATGCCATCCGTAAGATGCTT
TTCTGTGACTGGTGAGTACTCAACCAAGTCATTCTGAGAATAGTGTATGCGGCGACCGAGTTGCTCTTGC
CCGGCGTCAATACGGGATAATACCGCGCCACATAGCAGAACTTTGAAAGTGCTCATCATTGGAAAACGTT
CTTCGGGGCGAAAACTCTCAAGGATCTTACCGCTGTTGAGATCCAGTTCGATGTAACCCACTCGTGCACC
CAACTGATCTTCAGCATCTTTTACTTTCACCAGCGTTTCTGGGTGAGCAAAAACAGGAAGGCAAAATGCC
GCAAAAAAGGGAATAAGGGCGACACGGAAATGTTGAATACTCATACTCTTCCTTTTTCAATATTATTGAA
GCATTTATCAGGGTTATTGTCTCATGAGCGGATACATATTTGAATGTATTTAGAAAAATAAACAAATAGG
GGTTCCGCGCACATTTCCCCGAAAAGTGCCACCTGACGTCTAAGAAACCATTACGTAGAAAGCCAGTCCG
CAGAAACGGTGCTGACCCCGGATGAATGTCAGCTACTGGGCTATCTGGACAAGGGAAAACGCAAGCGCAA
AGAGGATCCTTATCGCTATCGATTCACACAAAAAACCAACACACAGATGTAATGAAAATAAAGATATTTT
ATTGCGGCCATCGTGATGGCAGGTTGGGCGTCGCTTGGTCGGTCATTTCGAACCCCAGAGTCCCGCTCAG
AAGAACTCGTCAAGAAGGCGATAGAAGGCGATGCGCTGCGAATCGGGAGCGGCGATACCGTAAAGCACGA
GGAAGCGGTCAGCCCATTCGCCGCCAAGCTCTTCAGCAATATCACGGGTAGCCAACGCTATGTCCTGATA
GCGGTCCGCCACACCCAGCCGGCCACAGTCGATGAATCCAGAAAAGCGGCCATTTTCCACCATGATATTC
GGCAAGCAGGCATCGCCATGGGTCACGACGAGATCCTCGCCGTCGGGCATGCGCGCCTTGAGCCTGGCGA
ACAGTTCGGCTGGCGCGAGCCCCTGATGCTCTTCGTCCAGATCATCCTGATCGACAAGACCGGCTTCCAT
CCGAGTACGTGCTCGCTCGATGCGATGTTTCGCTTGGTGGTCGAATGGGCAGGTAGCCGGATCAAGCGTA
TGCAGCCGCCGCATTGCATCAGCCATGATGGATACTTTCTCGGCAGGAGCAAGGTGAGATGACAGGAGAT
CCTGCCCCGGCACTTCGCCCAATAGCAGCCAGTCCCTTCCCGCTTCAGTGACAACGTCGAGCACAGCTGC
GCAAGGAACGCCCGTCGTGGCCAGCCACGATAGCCGCGCTGCCTCGTCCTGCAGTTCATTCAGGGCACCG
GACAGGTCGGTCTTGACAAAAAGAACCGGGCGCCCCTGCGCTGACAGCCGGAACACGGCGGCATCAGAGC
AGCCGATTGTCTGTTGTGCCCAGTCATAGCCGAATAGCCTCTCCACCCAAGCGGCCGGAGAACCTGCGTG
CAATCCATCTTGTTCAATCATGGTGGCTCTAGCCTTAAGTTCGAGACTGTTGTGTCAGAAGAATCAAGCT
TTTTGCAAAAGCCTAGGCCTCCAAAAAAGCCTCCTCACTACTTCTGGAATAGCTCAGAGGCCGAGGCGGC
CTCGGCCTCTGCATAAATAAAAAAAATTAGTCAGCCATGGGGCGGAGAATGGGCGGAACTGGGCGGAGTT
AGGGGCGGGATGGGCGGAGTTAGGGGCGGGACTATGGTTGCTGACTAATTGAGATGCATGCTTTGCATAC
TTCTGCCTGCTGGGGAGCCTGGGGACTTTCCACACCTGGTTGCTGACTAATTGAGATGCATGCTTTGCAT
ACTTCTGCCTGCTGGGGAGCCTGGGGACTTTCCACACCCTAACTGACACACATTCCACAGCTGGTTCTTT
CCGCCTCAGAAGGTACCTAACCAAGTTCCTCTTTCAGAGGTTATTTCAGGCCATGGTGCTGCGCAGATCC
GCGTATGCGGTGTGAAATACCGCACAGATGCGTAAGGAGAAAATACCGCATCAGGAAATTGTAAGCGTTA
ATATTTTGTTAAAATTCGATTTTACCACATTTGTAGAGGTTTTACTTGCTTAAAAAAACCTCCCACATCT
CCCCCTGAACCTGAAACATAAAATGAATGCAATTGTTGTTGTTAACTTGTTTATTGCAGCTTATAATGGT
TACAAATAAAGCAATAGCATCACAAATTTCACAAATAAAGCATTTTTTTCACTGCATTCTAGTTGTGGTT
TGTCCAAACTCATCAATGTATCTTATCATGTCTGCTCGAAGCGGCCGCCCCAAGGGGTTATGCTAGTTAT
TGCTCAGCGGTGGCAGCAGCCAACTCAGCTTCCTTTCGGGCTTTGTTAGCAGCCGGATCAGCTTGCATGC
CAATTCTATTATTTTTCAAACTGCGGATGGCTCCAACCGGAAATCTCCAGAGTAGACAGCCAGCGCGCGA
TCTCGCTGCCGATCAGGTCCGGGTTGTCTTCTTGCAGCAGATTCAGACCCGGGCCGATGTCCACAGCCTT
GCAGTTAGGCAGGCTTTTGGCCAGGCGAGCGGCTTCGGCCGGTGGGATCAGAACGCCTGGGGTGCCCCAG
AACAGCAGCTTCGGGACAGGGGACTGGTGCAGCCAGTCCATGTATTCTTCGACCAGCGCGACGATGTTCG
CTGGCTCACCGGCGATTGGCAGCTCGTTTGGGAAGCGCCACAGTGGCTCGCGGTCAACAGGATTCAGGAA
CGGCTCGCGGTAATGGTCCATCTCGACTTCAGTCAGCGGGCGGACGACACCCATCGGCAGCGTACCCTCG
ATAAAAACGTTCTGATCGATGATCAGCTTGCGGCCGACGTCGGTGGTGCGGAAGGCCTGGAAGGTCTCGC
GGGCAAATTCTGGCCATTCGTCCCAGGTCGGGATAGGGCGGATGAACTCCATAAATGCAATACCTTTGAC
GCGCTCTGGATTGCGCTTGGCCCAGTGGAAACCCAGAGCGGAGCCCCAGTCGTGAATGACCAGGACGACC
TCTTCCAGACCCAGGGCTTCGATGAAGGCATCCATGAAGCGGACGTGGTCGTCGAAGAAATAACCCAGGT
CTGGTTTGTCGGATTTGCCCATACCGATCAGGTCTGGAGCAATGCAGCGATGGGTCGGTGCAACATGCGG
GATGATGTTGCGCCACACGTAGGAGGAGGTCGGGTTACCGTGCAGGAACAGCACAGGGGTGCCATCGCGC
GGACCAACATCGACGTAGTGCATGCGCTCGCCCAGGACTTCCACATAATGGGGGTCGAATGGAAAGCCAG
TACCGATTTCGGATCCATCGTTATCGCTCTGAAAGTACAGATCCTCAGTGGTTGGCTCGACTTTTAGTAA
AGATGCCATCATCTCAGCTGCTCGTTTTTTCTGGTGGTTGGTCATTTCCTTAAGTTTCTGAAGCTCAGCA
TCTATACTCGCTAAAGTTGCCGATTTCTGATTCAATTCATCACTAAGCAATTCATATTCCTTAGTTTTGT
CTTCAACTTCCTGAGACTT
Features (pLannotate 1.2.2; 22 found; start..end, strand, type, name):
   1520..1542    -  RBS            RBS: efficient ribosome binding site from bacteriophage T7 gene 10 (Olins and Rangwala, 1989)
   1555..1573    -  promoter       T7 promoter: promoter for bacteriophage T7 RNA polymerase
   1617..1749    -  intron         chimeric intron: chimera between introns from human β-globin and immunoglobulin heavy chain genes
   1888..2087    -  promoter       CMV promoter: human cytomegalovirus (CMV) immediate early promoter
   2089..2466    -  enhancer       CMV enhancer: human cytomegalovirus immediate early enhancer
   2659..2942    -  misc_feature   cer region: ColE1-derived recombination site that helps to maintain plasmids as monomers
   3058..3646    +  rep_origin     ori: high-copy-number ColE1/pMB1/pBR322/pUC origin of replication
   3804..4664    -  CDS            AmpR: β-lactamase; bla; confers resistance to ampicillin, carbenicillin, and related antibiotics
   4665..4769    -  promoter       AmpR promoter: bla
   4812..4904    +  CDS            tnpA (fragment): TN5P_ECOLX - Also known as tnp. Experimental evidence at protein level: Swiss-Prot protein existence level 1. Mediates transposition of transposon Tn5 by a 'cut and paste' mechanism. First, the monomeric transposase binds the 19 bp inverted DNA repeats flanking the transposon. Then, dimerization of the DNA- bound transposase creates a synaptic DNA complex. After nicking of the first DNA strand, excision of the transposon proceeds through a series of intermediates. The transposase then mediates the insertion of the transposon at a new site by strand transfer. The activity of the wild- type tran
   4925..4973    -  polyA_signal   poly(A) signal: synthetic polyadenylation signal
   5040..5831    -  CDS            neo: KKA2_KLEPN - Also known as kan, nptII. Experimental evidence at protein level: Swiss-Prot protein existence level 1. Resistance to kanamycin, neomycin, paromomycin, ribostamycin, butirosin and gentamicin B. From Klebsiella pneumoniae.
   5882..6239    -  promoter       SV40 promoter: SV40 enhancer and early promoter
   6304..6355    +  misc_feature   bom (fragment): basis of mobility region from pBR322
   6356..6388    -  rep_origin     M13 ori (fragment): M13 bacteriophage origin of replication; arrow indicates direction of (+) strand synthesis
   6393..6461    +  CDS            large T antigen (fragment): large T antigen from SV40 (simian virus 40)
   6484..6605    +  polyA_signal   SV40 poly(A) signal: SV40 polyadenylation signal
   6627..6646    -  terminator     T7 terminator (fragment): transcription terminator for bacteriophage T7 RNA polymerase
   6654..6703    -  CDS            SET1 (fragment): solubility-enhancement tag derived from T7 phage gene 10B
   6757..7640    -  CDS            HaloTag® (fragment): modified bacterial dehalogenase that forms covalent bonds with chloroalkane derivatives
   7656..7676    -  CDS            TEV site: tobacco etch virus (TEV) protease recognition and cleavage site
   7692..1512    -  CDS            KIF5B (fragment) (across the origin): KINH_HUMAN - Also known as KNS, KNS1. Experimental evidence at protein level: Swiss-Prot protein existence level 1. Microtubule-dependent motor required for normal distribution of mitochondria and lysosomes. Can induce formation of neurite-like membrane protrusions in non-neuronal cells in a ZFYVE27-dependent manner (By similarity). Regulates centrosome and nuclear positioning during mitotic entry. During the G2 phase of the cell cycle in a BICD2- dependent manner, antagonizes dynein function and drives the separation of nuclei and centrosomes (PubMed:20386726). Required for anterograde axonal
