[The description below was written by a language model from this plasmid's Addgene catalogue record and pLannotate feature annotations shown in this document.]
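Description:
K560-Halo-Strep is a mammalian expression plasmid built on a pCMV-type backbone that encodes a truncated human kinesin-1 heavy chain, KIF5B residues 1–560, fused at its C terminus to HaloTag and a Strep tag. This fragment retains the N-terminal part of the heavy chain, including the motor domain, but lacks the C-terminal remainder of the protein. The sequenced record is 7,859 nt. It is maintained in E. coli at high copy through a ColE1/pUC-type origin with ampicillin selection (AmpR under its own bla promoter). A cer site is also annotated, which helps keep the plasmid monomeric.

The expression cassette reads from the CMV immediate-early enhancer and promoter through a chimeric β-globin/immunoglobulin intron, which generally improves mRNA processing and expression. A T7 promoter and a T7 gene 10 ribosome binding site lie immediately upstream of the coding sequence, so the same insert could in principle be transcribed by T7 RNA polymerase. The annotated open reading frame runs KIF5B, a TEV protease recognition site, then HaloTag, so the tags should be removable by cleavage. The Strep tag listed in the catalogue was not picked up by the automated annotation; a short fragment called as a T7 gene 10-derived tag sits in that downstream region. A T7 terminator fragment and an SV40 poly(A) signal follow the fusion. A separate SV40 promoter–neo–synthetic poly(A) cassette offers G418 selection in mammalian cells.

HaloTag allows covalent labelling with chloroalkane ligands such as fluorescent dyes, and the Strep tag supports affinity purification. This fits the associated study of kinesin-1 conformation and flexibility.
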