Addgene plasmid #219681: K560-Halo-Strep
Purpose: Mammalian expression of KIF5B(1-560)-HaloTag-Strep
Depositing lab: Alison Twelvetrees. Depositing organization: University of Sheffield. Publication: Kinesin-1 is highly flexible and adopts an open conformation in the absence of cargo. Smith ER, Turner ED, Abdelhamid MAS, Craggs TD, Twelvetrees AE. iScience. 2026 Feb 2;29(3):114875. doi: 10.1016/j.isci.2026.114875. eCollection 2026 Mar 20. PubMed 41732280.
Backbone
  Vector backbone: pCMV
  Backbone size w/o insert (bp): 1479
  Vector type: Mammalian Expression
Growth in bacteria
  Bacterial resistance: Ampicillin, 100 μg/mL
  Growth temperature: 37°C
  Growth strain: DH5alpha
  Copy number: High Copy
Gene/Insert
  Gene/Insert name: KIF5B
  Species: H. sapiens (human)
  Insert size (bp): 2595
  Mutation: 1-560
  Entrez Gene: KIF5B (a.k.a. HEL-S-61, KINH, KNS, KNS1, UKHC)
  Promoter: CMV & T7
  Tag / fusion protein: HaloTag, Strep tag (C terminal on insert)
  Cloning method: Ligation Independent Cloning
  Sequencing primers: 5′ CMV
Terms and licenses: Academic/Nonprofit Terms; Industry Terms: Not Available to Industry
Depositor comments: Please visit https://doi.org/10.1101/2024.12.20.629623 for bioRxiv preprint.
How to cite: K560-Halo-Strep was a gift from Alison Twelvetrees (Addgene plasmid # 219681 ; http://n2t.net/addgene:219681 ; RRID:Addgene_219681)
